Addgene plasmid #123913: MTK234_043
Purpose: Encodes the spCas9 pSV40 (site 2) gRNA expression cassette as a type 234 part to be used in the MTK system
Depositing lab: Hana El-Samad. Depositing organization: University of California, San Francisco (UCSF). Publication: A Toolkit for Rapid Modular Construction of Biological Circuits in Mammalian Cells. Fonseca JP, Bonny AR, Kumar GR, Ng AH, Town J, Wu QC, Aslankoohi E, Chen SY, Dods G, Harrigan P, Osimiri LC, Kistler AL, El-Samad H. ACS Synth Biol. 2019 Nov 15;8(11):2593-2606. doi: 10.1021/acssynbio.9b00322. Epub 2019 Nov 5. PubMed 31686495.
Backbone
  Vector backbone: MTK0_027
  Vector type: Mammalian Expression
Growth in bacteria
  Bacterial resistance: Chloramphenicol, 25 μg/mL
  Growth temperature: 37°C
  Growth strain: DH5alpha
  Copy number: Unknown
Gene/Insert
  Gene/Insert name: sgRNA-pSV40
  Cloning method: Restriction Enzyme; 5′ cloning site unknown (unknown if destroyed); 3′ cloning site unknown (unknown if destroyed)
Terms and licenses: Academic/Nonprofit Terms; Industry Terms: Not Available to Industry
Depositor comments: Type 234 parts are coupled promoter-coding sequence-terminator such as guide RNA cassettes, GFP dropouts in the MTK Please visit https://www.biorxiv.org/content/10.1101/506188v2 for BioRxiv preprint
How to cite: MTK234_043 was a gift from Hana El-Samad (Addgene plasmid # 123913 ; http://n2t.net/addgene:123913 ; RRID:Addgene_123913)
