[The description below was written by a language model from this plasmid's Addgene catalogue record and pLannotate feature annotations shown in this document.]
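Description:
MTK234_043 is a small (about 2.1 kb) part plasmid from the Mammalian Toolkit (MTK), a modular hierarchical cloning system for building genetic circuits in mammalian cells. It is built on the MTK0_027 part-entry backbone and is propagated in E. coli using a high-copy ColE1/pUC-type origin. Selection is with chloramphenicol, conferred by a cat gene under its native promoter, and a lambda t0 terminator lies downstream of the marker cassette. Although catalogued as a mammalian expression vector, it is best understood as a storage vector for a reusable part. It carries no mammalian selection marker or viral elements of its own.

The payload is a Streptococcus pyogenes Cas9 guide RNA expression cassette targeting "site 2" of the SV40 promoter. It is formatted as a type 234 part, which in the MTK spans the promoter, coding sequence and terminator positions as a single coupled unit, as is done for guide RNA cassettes and GFP dropouts. The feature table is consistent with this. A 20-nt match annotated as an SV40 origin fragment sits immediately upstream of the tracrRNA-derived scaffold and most likely corresponds to the spacer, since the SV40 promoter and origin regions overlap. The promoter driving the guide is not annotated and is not stated in the record. A loxP site is detected upstream of the spacer, but the record does not explain its role. The part is intended for assembly into MTK transcriptional units, so that Cas9 or a Cas9-derived effector supplied from another construct can be directed to SV40 promoter sequences, for example within synthetic circuits.
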