Features (pLannotate 1.2.2; 7 found; start..end, strand, type, name):
     34..622     +  rep_origin     ori: high-copy-number ColE1/pMB1/pBR322/pUC origin of replication
    931..964     +  protein_bind   loxP: Cre-mediated recombination occurs in the 8-bp core sequence (GCATACAT). Cre recombinase
   1052..1071    +  rep_origin     SV40 ori (fragment): SV40 origin of replication
   1090..1157    +  misc_RNA       tracrRNA (fragment): trans-activating CRISPR RNA for the Streptococcus pyogenes CRISPR/Cas9 system
   1182..1216    -  terminator     lambda t0 terminator: minimal transcription terminator from phage lambda (Scholtissek and Grosse, 1987)
   1290..1946    -  CDS            cat: CAT_ECOLX - Experimental evidence at protein level: Swiss-Prot protein existence level 1. This enzyme is an effector of chloramphenicol resistance in bacteria. From Escherichia coli. This protein is used as a marker in many commonly used cloning vectors, such as pACYC184.
   1947..2044    -  promoter       cat promoter: promoter of the E. coli cat gene encoding chloramphenicol acetyltransferase
>Addgene plasmid #123913 | MTK234_043 | addgene full sequence | sequence record 250058 | Addgene NGS Result
GTCAGACCCCGTAGAAAAGATCAAAGGATCTTCTTGAGATCCTTTTTTTCTGCGCGTAATCTGCTGCTTG
CAAACAAAAAAACCACCGCTACCAGCGGTGGTTTGTTTGCCGGATCAAGAGCTACCAACTCTTTTTCCGA
AGGTAACTGGCTTCAGCAGAGCGCAGATACCAAATACTGTTCTTCTAGTGTAGCCGTAGTTAGGCCACCA
CTTCAAGAACTCTGTAGCACCGCCTACATACCTCGCTCTGCTAATCCTGTTACCAGTGGCTGCTGCCAGT
GGCGATAAGTCGTGTCTTACCGGGTTGGACTCAAGACGATAGTTACCGGATAAGGCGCAGCGGTCGGGCT
GAACGGGGGGTTCGTGCACACAGCCCAGCTTGGAGCGAACGACCTACACCGAACTGAGATACCTACAGCG
TGAGCTATGAGAAAGCGCCACGCTTCCCGAAGGGAGAAAGGCGGACAGGTATCCGGTAAGCGGCAGGGTC
GGAACAGGAGAGCGCACGAGGGAGCTTCCAGGGGGAAACGCCTGGTATCTTTATAGTCCTGTCGGGTTTC
GCCACCTCTGACTTGAGCGTCGATTTTTGTGATGCTCGTCAGGGGGGCGGAGCCTATGGAAAAACGCCAG
CAACGCGGCCTTTTTACGGTTCCTGGCCTTTTGCTGGCCTTTTGCTCACATGTTCTTTCCTGCGTTATCC
CCTGATTCTGTGGATAACCGTAGTCGGTCTCAAACGGATCCGACGCGCCATCTCTAGGCCCGCGCCGGCC
CCCTCGCACGGACTTGTGGGAGAAGCTCGGCTACTCCCCTGCCCCGGTTAATTTGCATATAATATTTCCT
AGTAACTATAGAGGCTTAATGTGCGATAAAAGACAGATAATCTGTTCTTTTTAATACTAGCTACATTTTA
CATGATAGGCTTGGATTTCTATAACTTCGTATAGCATACATTATACGAAGTTATAAACAGCACAAAAGGA
AACTCACCCTAACTGTAAAGTAATTGTGTGTTTTGAGACTATAAGTATCCCTTGGAGAACCACCTTGTTT
GTTTTATTTATGCAGAGGCCGGTTTAAGAGCTAAGCTGGAAACAGCATAGCAAGTTTAAATAAGGCTAGT
CCGTTATCAACTTGAAAAAGTGGCACCGAGTCGGTGCTTTTTTTGCTGTGAGACCAGACCAATAAAAAAC
GCCCGGCGGCAACCGAGCGTTCTGAACAAATCCAGATGGAGTTCTGAGGTCATTACTGGATCTATCAACA
GGAGTCCAAGCGAGCTCGATATCAAATTACGCCCCGCCCTGCCACTCATCGCAGTACTGTTGTAATTCAT
TAAGCATTCTGCCGACATGGAAGCCATCACAAACGGCATGATGAACCTGAATCGCCAGCGGCATCAGCAC
CTTGTCGCCTTGCGTATAATATTTGCCCATGGTGAAAACGGGGGCGAAGAAGTTGTCCATATTGGCCACG
TTTAAATCAAAACTGGTGAAACTCACCCAGGGATTGGCTGAAACGAAAAACATATTCTCAATAAACCCTT
TAGGGAAATAGGCCAGGTTTTCACCGTAACACGCCACATCTTGCGAATATATGTGTAGAAACTGCCGGAA
ATCGTCGTGGTATTCACTCCAGAGCGATGAAAACGTTTCAGTTTGCTCATGGAAAACGGTGTAACAAGGG
TGAACACTATCCCATATCACCAGCTCACCGTCTTTCATTGCCATACGAAATTCCGGATGAGCATTCATCA
GGCGGGCAAGAATGTGAATAAAGGCCGGATAAAACTTGTGCTTATTTTTCTTTACGGTCTTTAAAAAGGC
CGTAATATCCAGCTGAACGGTCTGGTTATAGGTACATTGAGCAACTGACTGAAATGCCTCAAAATGTTCT
TTACGATGCCATTGGGATATATCAACGGTGGTATATCCAGTGATTTTTTTCTCCATTTTAGCTTCCTTAG
CTCCTGAAAATCTCGATAACTCAAAAAATACGCCCGGTAGTGATCTTATTTCATTATGGTGAAAGTTGGA
ACCTCTTACGTGCCCGATCAATCATGACCAAAATCCCTTAACGTGAGTTTTCGTTCCACTGAGC
